Addgene plasmid #145277: pHR-HOXD13-IDR-YFP-NLS
Purpose: Mammalian Expression of Nuclear HOXD13 IDR-YFP with SV40 NLS
Depositing lab: Denes Hnisz. Depositing organization: Max Planck Institute for Molecular Genetics. Publication: Unblending of Transcriptional Condensates in Human Repeat Expansion Disease. Basu S, Mackowiak SD, Niskanen H, Knezevic D, Asimi V, Grosswendt S, Geertsema H, Ali S, Jerkovic I, Ewers H, Mundlos S, Meissner A, Ibrahim DM, Hnisz D. Cell. 2020 May 28;181(5):1062-1079.e30. doi: 10.1016/j.cell.2020.04.018. Epub 2020 May 7. PubMed 32386547.
Backbone
  Vector backbone: pHR
  Vector type: Mammalian Expression
Growth in bacteria
  Bacterial resistance: Ampicillin, 100 μg/mL
  Growth temperature: 37°C
  Growth strain: NEB Stable
  Copy number: High Copy
Gene/Insert
  Gene/Insert name: HOXD13-IDR
  Species: H. sapiens (human)
  Entrez Gene: HOXD13 (a.k.a. BDE, BDSD, HOX4I, SPD, SPD1)
  Cloning method: Restriction Enzyme; 5′ cloning site Unknown (unknown if destroyed)
Terms and licenses: Academic/Nonprofit Terms; Industry Terms: Not Available to Industry
How to cite: pHR-HOXD13-IDR-YFP-NLS was a gift from Denes Hnisz (Addgene plasmid # 145277 ; http://n2t.net/addgene:145277 ; RRID:Addgene_145277)
