[The description below was written by a language model from this plasmid's Addgene catalogue record and pLannotate feature annotations shown in this document.]
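Description:
pHR-HOXD13-IDR-YFP-NLS is a 10,238-nt mammalian expression plasmid built on the pHR backbone. The catalogue lists it simply as a mammalian expression vector, but the feature table shows the architecture of an HIV-1-derived, self-inactivating lentiviral transfer vector. It is propagated in E. coli through a high-copy ColE1/pUC-type origin and selected with ampicillin via the β-lactamase gene. The recommended recombination-deficient growth strain is consistent with the presence of repeated LTR sequences. The lentiviral elements comprise a truncated 5′ LTR, the Ψ packaging signal with an adjoining gag fragment, the Rev response element for Rev-dependent export of the genomic RNA, the cPPT/CTS, and a ΔU3 3′ LTR that inactivates LTR promoter activity after integration. Outside this region the backbone carries legacy sequences, including an SV40 promoter with fragmented gpt, SV40 small t intron and poly(A) signal, and remnants of TcR, rop, bom and lacI, none of which appear to be intact functional markers.

The payload is driven by the spleen focus-forming virus (SFFV) LTR promoter, a strong constitutive promoter in mammalian cells. It directs expression of a fragment of human HOXD13, described in the record as its intrinsically disordered region (IDR), followed by a yellow fluorescent protein annotated as mCitrine and a C-terminal SV40 large T antigen nuclear localization signal. A WPRE downstream of the coding region enhances transcript stability and expression. The stated purpose is to express a nuclear-targeted HOXD13 IDR-YFP fusion in mammalian cells. The associated publication concerns transcriptional condensates in repeat expansion disease, suggesting use in live imaging of IDR behaviour in the nucleus.
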