Features (pLannotate 1.2.2; 36 found; start..end, strand, type, name):
      1..408     +  promoter       SFFV promoter: spleen focus-forming virus long terminal repeat (LTR) promoter
    483..854     +  CDS            HOXD13 (fragment): HXD13_HUMAN - Also known as HOX4I. Experimental evidence at protein level: Swiss-Prot protein existence level 1. Sequence-specific transcription factor that binds gene promoters and activates their transcription (PubMed:24789103). Part of a developmental regulatory system that provides cells with specific positional identities on the anterior-posterior axis (By similarity). From Homo sapiens (Human).
    936..1652    +  CDS            mCitrine: mCitrine is a basic (constitutively fluorescent) yellow fluorescent protein published in 2001, derived from Aequorea victoria.
   1662..1682    +  CDS            SV40 NLS: nuclear localization signal of SV40 (simian virus 40) large T antigen
   1734..1764    +  misc_feature   MCS (fragment): pUC18/19 multiple cloning site
   1765..1783    +  misc_feature   MCS (fragment): pBluescript multiple cloning site
   1783..2371    +  misc_feature   WPRE: woodchuck hepatitis virus posttranscriptional regulatory element
   2372..2394    +  misc_feature   MCS (fragment): pBluescript multiple cloning site
   2411..2479    +  CDS            nef (fragment): NEF_HV1Z2 - Experimental evidence at protein level: Swiss-Prot protein existence level 1. Extracellular Nef protein targets CD4(+) T-lymphocytes for apoptosis by interacting with CXCR4 surface receptors. From Human immunodeficiency virus type 1 group M subtype D (isolate Z2/CDC-Z34) (HIV-1).
   2481..2714    +  LTR            3' LTR (ΔU3): self-inactivating 3' long terminal repeat (LTR) from HIV-1
   2739..2757    -  promoter       SP6 promoter: promoter for bacteriophage SP6 RNA polymerase
   2985..3264    +  CDS            TcR (fragment): tetracycline efflux protein; tet; confers resistance to tetracycline
   3265..3313    -  misc_feature   bom (fragment): basis of mobility region from pBR322
   3415..3450    -  CDS            rop (fragment): Rop protein, which maintains plasmids at low copy number; rop
   3545..3649    +  promoter       AmpR promoter: bla
   3650..4510    +  CDS            AmpR: β-lactamase; bla; confers resistance to ampicillin, carbenicillin, and related antibiotics
   4681..5269    +  rep_origin     ori: high-copy-number ColE1/pMB1/pBR322/pUC origin of replication
   5452..5508    +  CDS            lacI (fragment): lac repressor; lacI; The lac repressor binds to the lac operator to inhibit transcription in E. coli. This inhibition can be relieved by adding lactose or isopropyl-β-D-thiogalactopyranoside (IPTG).
   5515..5844    +  promoter       SV40 promoter: SV40 enhancer and early promoter
   6044..6163    +  CDS            gpt (fragment): XGPT_ECOLI - Also known as gpp, gxu. Experimental evidence at protein level: Swiss-Prot protein existence level 1. Purine salvage pathway enzyme that catalyzes the transfer of the ribosyl-5-phosphate group from 5-phospho-alpha-D-ribose 1- diphosphate (PRPP) to the N9 position of the 6-oxopurines guanine and xanthine to form the corresponding ribonucleotides GMP (guanosine 5'- monophosphate) and XMP (xanthosine 5'-monophosphate), with the release of PPi. To a lesser extent, also acts on hypoxanthine (PubMed:9100006, PubMed:3886014). Does not ribophosphorylate adenine (PubMed:3886014). From Esch
   6163..6498    +  CDS            gpt (fragment): XGPT_ECOLI - Also known as gpp, gxu. Experimental evidence at protein level: Swiss-Prot protein existence level 1. Purine salvage pathway enzyme that catalyzes the transfer of the ribosyl-5-phosphate group from 5-phospho-alpha-D-ribose 1- diphosphate (PRPP) to the N9 position of the 6-oxopurines guanine and xanthine to form the corresponding ribonucleotides GMP (guanosine 5'- monophosphate) and XMP (xanthosine 5'-monophosphate), with the release of PPi. To a lesser extent, also acts on hypoxanthine (PubMed:9100006, PubMed:3886014). Does not ribophosphorylate adenine (PubMed:3886014). From Esch
   6593..6898    +  CDS            frsA (fragment): FRSA_ECOLI - Also known as yafA. Experimental evidence at protein level: Swiss-Prot protein existence level 1. Catalyzes the hydrolysis of esters (PubMed:15808744). Displays esterase activity toward pNP-butyrate (PubMed:15808744). May stimulate mixed-acid fermentation by acting as a fermentation/respiration switch that down-regulates respiration and up- regulates fermentation rates (PubMed:15169777). From Escherichia coli (strain K12).
   6902..6976    +  CDS            small t antigen (fragment): SV40 (simian virus 40) small t antigen
   6978..7043    +  intron         small t intron: SV40 (simian virus 40) small t antigen intron
   7173..7193    +  CDS            SV40 NLS: nuclear localization signal of SV40 (simian virus 40) large T antigen
   7512..7595    +  CDS            large T antigen (fragment): large T antigen from SV40 (simian virus 40)
   7618..7752    +  polyA_signal   SV40 poly(A) signal: SV40 polyadenylation signal
   7919..8248    +  CDS            nef (fragment): NEF_HV1BR - Experimental evidence at protein level: Swiss-Prot protein existence level 1. Extracellular Nef protein targets CD4(+) T-lymphocytes for apoptosis by interacting with CXCR4 surface receptors (PubMed:14990729). From Human immunodeficiency virus type 1 group M subtype B (isolate BRU/LAI) (HIV-1).
   8296..8553    +  LTR            5' LTR (truncated): truncated 5' long terminal repeat (LTR) from HIV-1
   8600..8725    +  misc_feature   HIV-1 Ψ: packaging signal of human immunodeficiency virus type 1
   8709..9047    +  CDS            HIV-1 gag (fragment): gag protein from human immunodeficiency virus 1; gag
   9222..9455    +  misc_feature   RRE: The Rev response element (RRE) of HIV-1 allows for Rev-dependent mRNA export from the nucleus to the cytoplasm.
   9832..9932    +  CDS            Rev (fragment): human immunodeficiency virus 1 (HIV-1) Rev protein; rev; enhances nuclear export of unspliced and incompletely spliced viral mRNAs
   9969..10086   +  misc_feature   cPPT/CTS: central polypurine tract and central termination sequence of HIV-1
  10123..10155   -  misc_feature   MCS (fragment): pBluescript multiple cloning site
  10199..10235   +  LTR            3' LTR (ΔU3) (fragment): self-inactivating 3' long terminal repeat (LTR) from Moloney murine leukemia virus
>Addgene plasmid #145277 | pHR-HOXD13-IDR-YFP-NLS | addgene full sequence | sequence record 311788 | Addgene NGS Result
GTAACGCCATTTTGCAAGGCATGGAAAAATACCAAACCAAGAATAGAGAAGTTCAGATCAAGGGCGGGTA
CATGAAAATAGCTAACGTTGGGCCAAACAGGATATCTGCGGTGAGCAGTTTCGGCCCCGGCCCGGGGCCA
AGAACAGATGGTCACCGCAGTTTCGGCCCCGGCCCGAGGCCAAGAACAGATGGTCCCCAGATATGGCCCA
ACCCTCAGCAGTTTCTTAAGACCCATCAGATGTTTCCAGGCTCCCCCAAGGACCTGAAATGACCCTGCGC
CTTATTTGAATTAACCAATCAGCCTGCTTCTCGCTTCTGTTCGCGCGCTTCTGCTTCCCGAGCTCTATAA
AAGAGCTCACAACCCCTCACTCGGCGCGCCAGTCCTCCGACAGACTGAGTCGCCCGGGGGGGATCTGGAG
CTCTCGAGAATTCTCACGCGTCAAGTGGAGCAAGGCAGGTGGACAGTGGATCCGGAGCTACCATGTCCCG
AGCCGGTAGCTGGGACATGGACGGCCTGCGAGCGGACGGAGGCGGAGCTGGAGGAGCTCCCGCATCAAGT
AGTAGCTCAAGTGTGGCCGCTGCCGCGGCTAGCGGACAATGTAGGGGGTTTTTGTCAGCGCCTGTCTTTG
CGGGCACACATTCCGGGAGGGCCGCTGCTGCGGCTGCTGCTGCTGCTGCAGCCGCGGCGGCCGCTAGTGG
ATTTGCCTATCCTGGGACGAGTGAGCGCACTGGTTCATCATCCTCATCTTCATCCAGTGCGGTAGTCGCC
GCTCGGCCAGAAGCACCACCTGCAAAAGAGTGTCCGGCCCCGACGCCAGCTGCAGCAGCAGCGGCACCGC
CTTCAGCTCCTGCGGGTACCGGAGGCGGGATGGTTTCCAAAGGAGAGGAGGATAATATGGCTATAATTAA
AGAGTTTATGCGGTTCAAGGTGCATATGGTGAGCAAGGGCGAGGAGCTGTTCACCGGGGTGGTGCCCATC
CTGGTCGAGCTGGACGGCGACGTAAACGGCCACAAGTTCAGCGTGTCCGGCGAGGGCGAGGGCGATGCCA
CCTACGGCAAGCTGACCCTGAAGTTCATCTGCACCACCGGCAAGCTGCCCGTGCCCTGGCCCACCCTCGT
GACCACCTTCGGCTACGGCCTGATGTGCTTCGCCCGCTACCCCGACCACATGAAGCAGCACGACTTCTTC
AAGTCCGCCATGCCCGAAGGCTACGTCCAGGAGCGCACCATCTTCTTCAAGGACGACGGCAACTACAAGA
CCCGCGCCGAGGTGAAGTTCGAGGGCGACACCCTGGTGAACCGCATCGAGCTGAAGGGCATCGACTTCAA
GGAGGACGGCAACATCCTGGGGCACAAGCTGGAGTACAACTACAACAGCCACAACGTCTATATCATGGCC
GACAAGCAGAAGAACGGCATCAAGGTGAACTTCAAGATCCGCCACAACATCGAGGACGGCAGCGTGCAGC
TCGCCGACCACTACCAGCAGAACACCCCCATCGGCGACGGCCCCGTGCTGCTGCCCGACAACCACTACCT
GAGCTACCAGTCCAAGCTGAGCAAAGACCCCAACGAGAAGCGCGATCACATGGTCCTGCTGGAGTTCGTG
ACCGCCGCCGGGATCACTCTCGGCATGGACGAGCTGTACAAGGGAGGCGGTCCAAAAAAGAAGAGAAAGG
TATGAGCGGCCGCAACTCCCACCTGCAACATGCGTGACTGACTGAGGCCGCGACTCTAGAGTCGACCTGC
AGGCATGCAAGCTTGATATCAAGCTTATCGATAATCAACCTCTGGATTACAAAATTTGTGAAAGATTGAC
TGGTATTCTTAACTATGTTGCTCCTTTTACGCTATGTGGATACGCTGCTTTAATGCCTTTGTATCATGCT
ATTGCTTCCCGTATGGCTTTCATTTTCTCCTCCTTGTATAAATCCTGGTTGCTGTCTCTTTATGAGGAGT
TGTGGCCCGTTGTCAGGCAACGTGGCGTGGTGTGCACTGTGTTTGCTGACGCAACCCCCACTGGTTGGGG
CATTGCCACCACCTGTCAGCTCCTTTCCGGGACTTTCGCTTTCCCCCTCCCTATTGCCACGGCGGAACTC
ATCGCCGCCTGCCTTGCCCGCTGCTGGACAGGGGCTCGGCTGTTGGGCACTGACAATTCCGTGGTGTTGT
CGGGGAAATCATCGTCCTTTCCTTGGCTGCTCGCCTGTGTTGCCACCTGGATTCTGCGCGGGACGTCCTT
CTGCTACGTCCCTTCGGCCCTCAATCCAGCGGACCTTCCTTCCCGCGGCCTGCTGCCGGCTCTGCGGCCT
CTTCCGCGTCTTCGCCTTCGCCCTCAGACGAGTCGGATCTCCCTTTGGGCCGCCTCCCCGCATCGATACC
GTCGACCTCGAGGGAATTAATTCGAGCTCGGTACCTTTAAGACCAATGACTTACAAGGCAGCTGTAGATC
TTAGCCACTTTTTAAAAGAAAAGGGGGGACTGGAAGGGCTAATTCACTCCCAACGAAGACAAGATCTGCT
TTTTGCTTGTACTGGGTCTCTCTGGTTAGACCAGATCTGAGCCTGGGAGCTCTCTGGCTAACTAGGGAAC
CCACTGCTTAAGCCTCAATAAAGCTTGCCTTGAGTGCTTCAAGTAGTGTGTGCCCGTCTGTTGTGTGACT
CTGGTAACTAGAGATCCCTCAGACCCTTTTAGTCAGTGTGGAAAATCTCTAGCAGCATCTAGAATTAATT
CCGTGTATTCTATAGTGTCACCTAAATCGTATGTGTATGATACATAAGGTTATGTATTAATTGTAGCCGC
GTTCTAACGACAATATGTACAAGCCTAATTGTGTAGCATCTGGCTTACTGAAGCAGACCCTATCATCTCT
CTCGTAAACTGCCGTCAGAGTCGGTTTGGTTGGACGAACCTTCTGAGTTTCTGGTAACGCCGTCCCGCAC
CCGGAAATGGTCAGCGAACCAATCAGCAGGGTCATCGCTAGCCAGATCCTCTACGCCGGACGCATCGTGG
CCGGCATCACCGGCGCCACAGGTGCGGTTGCTGGCGCCTATATCGCCGACATCACCGATGGGGAAGATCG
GGCTCGCCACTTCGGGCTCATGAGCGCTTGTTTCGGCGTGGGTATGGTGGCAGGCCCCGTGGCCGGGGGA
CTGTTGGGCGCCATCTCCTTGCATGCACCATTCCTTGCGGCGGCGGTGCTCAACGGCCTCAACCTACTAC
TGGGCTGCTTCCTAATGCAGGAGTCGCATAAGGGAGAGCGTCGAATGGTGCACTCTCAGTACAATCTGCT
CTGATGCCGCATAGTTAAGCCAGCCCCGACACCCGCCAACACCCGCTGACGCGCCCTGACGGGCTTGTCT
GCTCCCGGCATCCGCTTACAGACAAGCTGTGACCGTCTCCGGGAGCTGCATGTGTCAGAGGTTTTCACCG
TCATCACCGAAACGCGCGAGACGAAAGGGCCTCGTGATACGCCTATTTTTATAGGTTAATGTCATGATAA
TAATGGTTTCTTAGACGTCAGGTGGCACTTTTCGGGGAAATGTGCGCGGAACCCCTATTTGTTTATTTTT
CTAAATACATTCAAATATGTATCCGCTCATGAGACAATAACCCTGATAAATGCTTCAATAATATTGAAAA
AGGAAGAGTATGAGTATTCAACATTTCCGTGTCGCCCTTATTCCCTTTTTTGCGGCATTTTGCCTTCCTG
TTTTTGCTCACCCAGAAACGCTGGTGAAAGTAAAAGATGCTGAAGATCAGTTGGGTGCACGAGTGGGTTA
CATCGAACTGGATCTCAACAGCGGTAAGATCCTTGAGAGTTTTCGCCCCGAAGAACGTTTTCCAATGATG
AGCACTTTTAAAGTTCTGCTATGTGGCGCGGTATTATCCCGTATTGACGCCGGGCAAGAGCAACTCGGTC
GCCGCATACACTATTCTCAGAATGACTTGGTTGAGTACTCACCAGTCACAGAAAAGCATCTTACGGATGG
CATGACAGTAAGAGAATTATGCAGTGCTGCCATAACCATGAGTGATAACACTGCGGCCAACTTACTTCTG
ACAACGATCGGAGGACCGAAGGAGCTAACCGCTTTTTTGCACAACATGGGGGATCATGTAACTCGCCTTG
ATCGTTGGGAACCGGAGCTGAATGAAGCCATACCAAACGACGAGCGTGACACCACGATGCCTGTAGCAAT
GGCAACAACGTTGCGCAAACTATTAACTGGCGAACTACTTACTCTAGCTTCCCGGCAACAATTAATAGAC
TGGATGGAGGCGGATAAAGTTGCAGGAACACTTCTGCGCTCGGCCCTTCCGGCTGGCTGGTTTATTGCTG
ATAAATCTGGAGCCGGTGAGCGTGGGTCTCGCGGTATCATTGCAGCACTGGGGCCAGATGGTAAGCCCTC
CCGTATCGTAGTTATCTACACGACGGGGAGTCAGGCAACTATGGATGAACGAAATAGACAGATCGCTGAG
ATAGGTGCCTCACTGATTAAGCATTGGTAACTGTCAGACCAAGTTTACTCATATATACTTTAGATTGATT
TAAAACTTCATTTTTAATTTAAAAGGATCTAGGTGAAGATCCTTTTTGATAATCTCATGACCAAAATCCC
TTAACGTGAGTTTTCGTTCCACTGAGCGTCAGACCCCGTAGAAAAGATCAAAGGATCTTCTTGAGATCCT
TTTTTTCTGCGCGTAATCTGCTGCTTGCAAACAAAAAAACCACCGCTACCAGCGGTGGTTTGTTTGCCGG
ATCAAGAGCTACCAACTCTTTTTCCGAAGGTAACTGGCTTCAGCAGAGCGCAGATACCAAATACTGTTCT
TCTAGTGTAGCCGTAGTTAGGCCACCACTTCAAGAACTCTGTAGCACCGCCTACATACCTCGCTCTGCTA
ATCCTGTTACCAGTGGCTGCTGCCAGTGGCGATAAGTCGTGTCTTACCGGGTTGGACTCAAGACGATAGT
TACCGGATAAGGCGCAGCGGTCGGGCTGAACGGGGGGTTCGTGCACACAGCCCAGCTTGGAGCGAACGAC
CTACACCGAACTGAGATACCTACAGCGTGAGCTATGAGAAAGCGCCACGCTTCCCGAAGGGAGAAAGGCG
GACAGGTATCCGGTAAGCGGCAGGGTCGGAACAGGAGAGCGCACGAGGGAGCTTCCAGGGGGAAACGCCT
GGTATCTTTATAGTCCTGTCGGGTTTCGCCACCTCTGACTTGAGCGTCGATTTTTGTGATGCTCGTCAGG
GGGGCGGAGCCTATGGAAAAACGCCAGCAACGCGGCCTTTTTACGGTTCCTGGCCTTTTGCTGGCCTTTT
GCTCACATGTTCTTTCCTGCGTTATCCCCTGATTCTGTGGATAACCGTATTACCGCCTTTGAGTGAGCTG
ATACCGCTCGCCGCAGCCGAACGACCGAGCGCAGCGAGTCAGTGAGCGAGGAAGCGGAAGAGCGCCCAAT
ACGCAAACCGCCTCTCCCCGCGCGTTGGCCGATTCATTAATGCAGCTGTGGAATGTGTGTCAGTTAGGGT
GTGGAAAGTCCCCAGGCTCCCCAGCAGGCAGAAGTATGCAAAGCATGCATCTCAATTAGTCAGCAACCAG
GTGTGGAAAGTCCCCAGGCTCCCCAGCAGGCAGAAGTATGCAAAGCATGCATCTCAATTAGTCAGCAACC
ATAGTCCCGCCCCTAACTCCGCCCATCCCGCCCCTAACTCCGCCCAGTTCCGCCCATTCTCCGCCCCATG
GCTGACTAATTTTTTTTATTTATGCAGAGGCCGAGGCCGCCTCGGCCTCTGAGCTATTCCAGAAGTAGTG
AGGAGGCTTTTTTGGAGGCCTAGGCTTTTGCAAAAAGCTTGGACACAAGACAGGCTTGCGAGATATGTTT
GAGAATACCACTTTATCCCGCGTCAGGGAGAGGCAGTGCGTAAAAAGACGCGGACTCATGTGAAATACTG
GTTTTTAGTGCGCCAGATCTCTATAATCTCGCGCAACCTATTTTCCCCTCGAACACTTTTTAAGCCGTAG
ATAAACAGGCTGGGACACTTCACATGAGCGAAAAATACATCGTCACCTGGGACATGTTGCAGATCCATGC
ACGTAAACTCGCAAGCCGACTGATGCCTTCTGAACAATGGAAAGGCATTATTGCCGTAAGCCGTGGCGGT
CTGTACCGGGTGCGTTACTGGCGCGTGAACTGGGTATTCGTCATGTCGATACCGTTTGTATTTCCAGCTA
CGATCACGACAACCAGCGCGAGCTTAAAGTGCTGAAACGCGCAGAAGGCGATGGCGAAGGCTTCATCGTT
ATTGATGACCTGGTGGATACCGGTGGTACTGCGGTTGCGATTCGTGAAATGTATCCAAAAGCGCACTTTG
TCACCATCTTCGCAAAACCGGCTGGTCGTCCGCTGGTTGATGACTATGTTGTTGATATCCCGCAAGATAC
CTGGATTGAACAGCCGTGGGATATGGGCGTCGTATTCGTCCCGCCAATCTCCGGTCGCTAATCTTTTCAA
CGCCTGGCACTGCCGGGCGTTGTTCTTTTTAACTTCAGGCGGGTTACAATAGTTTCCAGTAAGTATTCTG
GAGGCTGCATCCATGACACAGGCAAACCTGAGCGAAACCCTGTTCAAACCCCGCTTTAAACATCCTGAAA
CCTCGACGCTAGTCCGCCGCTTTAATCACGGCGCACAACCGCCTGTGCAGTCGGCCCTTGATGGTAAAAC
CATCCCTCACTGGTATCGCATGATTAACCGTCTGATGTGGATCTGGCGCGGCATTGACCCACGCGAAATC
CTCGACGTCCAGGCACGTATTGTGATGAGCGATGCCGAACGTACCGACGATGATTTATACGATACGGTGA
TTGGCTACCGTGGCGGCAACTGGATTTATGAGTGGGCCCCGGATCTTTGTGAAGGAACCTTACTTCTGTG
GTGTGACATAATTGGACAAACTACCTACAGAGATTTAAAGCTCTAAGGTAAATATAAAATTTTTAAGTGT
ATAATGTGTTAAACTACTGATTCTAATTGTTTGTGTATTTTAGATTCCAACCTATGGAACTGATGAATGG
GAGCAGTGGTGGAATGCCTTTAATGAGGAAAACCTGTTTTGCTCAGAAGAAATGCCATCTAGTGATGATG
AGGCTACTGCTGACTCTCAACATTCTACTCCTCCAAAAAAGAAGAGAAAGGTAGAAGACCCCAAGGACTT
TCCTTCAGAATTGCTAAGTTTTTTGAGTCATGCTGTGTTTAGTAATAGAACTCTTGCTTGCTTTGCTATT
TACACCACAAAGGAAAAAGCTGCACTGCTATACAAGAAAATTATGGAAAAATATTCTGTAACCTTTATAA
GTAGGCATAACAGTTATAATCATAACATACTGTTTTTTCTTACTCCACACAGGCATAGAGTGTCTGCTAT
TAATAACTATGCTCAAAAATTGTGTACCTTTAGCTTTTTAATTTGTAAAGGGGTTAATAAGGAATATTTG
ATGTATAGTGCCTTGACTAGAGATCATAATCAGCCATACCACATTTGTAGAGGTTTTACTTGCTTTAAAA
AACCTCCCACACCTCCCCCTGAACCTGAAACATAAAATGAATGCAATTGTTGTTGTTAACTTGTTTATTG
CAGCTTATAATGGTTACAAATAAAGCAATAGCATCACAAATTTCACAAATAAAGCATTTTTTTCACTGCA
TTCTAGTTGTGGTTTGTCCAAACTCATCAATGTATCTTATCATGTCTGGATCAACTGGATAACTCAAGCT
AACCAAAATCATCCCAAACTTCCCACCCCATACCCTATTACCACTGCCAATTACCTGTGGTTTCATTTAC
TCTAAACCTGTGATTCCTCTGAATTATTTTCATTTTAAAGAAATTGTATTTGTTAAATATGTACTACAAA
CTTAGTAGTTGGAAGGGCTAATTCACTCCCAAAGAAGACAAGATATCCTTGATCTGTGGATCTACCACAC
ACAAGGCTACTTCCCTGATTAGCAGAACTACACACCAGGGCCAGGGGTCAGATATCCACTGACCTTTGGA
TGGTGCTACAAGCTAGTACCAGTTGAGCCAGATAAGGTAGAAGAGGCCAATAAAGGAGAGAACACCAGCT
TGTTACACCCTGTGAGCCTGCATGGGATGGATGACCCGGAGAGAGAAGTGTTAGAGTGGAGGTTTGACAG
CCGCCTAGCATTTCATCACGTGGCCCGAGAGCTGCATCCGGAGTACTTCAAGAACTGCTGATATCGAGCT
TGCTACAAGGGACTTTCCGCTGGGGACTTTCCAGGGAGGCGTGGCCTGGGCGGGACTGGGGAGTGGCGAG
CCCTCAGATCCTGCATATAAGCAGCTGCTTTTTGCCTGTACTGGGTCTCTCTGGTTAGACCAGATCTGAG
CCTGGGAGCTCTCTGGCTAACTAGGGAACCCACTGCTTAAGCCTCAATAAAGCTTGCCTTGAGTGCTTCA
AGTAGTGTGTGCCCGTCTGTTGTGTGACTCTGGTAACTAGAGATCCCTCAGACCCTTTTAGTCAGTGTGG
AAAATCTCTAGCAGTGGCGCCCGAACAGGGACTTGAAAGCGAAAGGGAAACCAGAGGAGCTCTCTCGACG
CAGGACTCGGCTTGCTGAAGCGCGCACGGCAAGAGGCGAGGGGCGGCGACTGGTGAGTACGCCAAAAATT
TTGACTAGCGGAGGCTAGAAGGAGAGAGATGGGTGCGAGAGCGTCAGTATTAAGCGGGGGAGAATTAGAT
CGCGATGGGAAAAAATTCGGTTAAGGCCAGGGGGAAAGAAAAAATATAAATTAAAACATATAGTATGGGC
AAGCAGGGAGCTAGAACGATTCGCAGTTAATCCTGGCCTGTTAGAAACATCAGAAGGCTGTAGACAAATA
CTGGGACAGCTACAACCATCCCTTCAGACAGGATCAGAAGAACTTAGATCATTATATAATACAGTAGCAA
CCCTCTATTGTGTGCATCAAAGGATAGAGATAAAAGACACCAAGGAAGCTTTAGACAAGATAGAGGAAGA
GCAAAACAAAAGTAAGACCACCGCACAGCAAGCGGCCGGCCGCTGATCTTCAGACCTGGAGGAGGAGATA
TGAGGGACAATTGGAGAAGTGAATTATATAAATATAAAGTAGTAAAAATTGAACCATTAGGAGTAGCACC
CACCAAGGCAAAGAGAAGAGTGGTGCAGAGAGAAAAAAGAGCAGTGGGAATAGGAGCTTTGTTCCTTGGG
TTCTTGGGAGCAGCAGGAAGCACTATGGGCGCAGCGTCAATGACGCTGACGGTACAGGCCAGACAATTAT
TGTCTGGTATAGTGCAGCAGCAGAACAATTTGCTGAGGGCTATTGAGGCGCAACAGCATCTGTTGCAACT
CACAGTCTGGGGCATCAAGCAGCTCCAGGCAAGAATCCTGGCTGTGGAAAGATACCTAAAGGATCAACAG
CTCCTGGGGATTTGGGGTTGCTCTGGAAAACTCATTTGCACCACTGCTGTGCCTTGGAATGCTAGTTGGA
GTAATAAATCTCTGGAACAGATTTGGAATCACACGACCTGGATGGAGTGGGACAGAGAAATTAACAATTA
CACAAGCTTAATACACTCCTTAATTGAAGAATCGCAAAACCAGCAAGAAAAGAATGAACAAGAATTATTG
GAATTAGATAAATGGGCAAGTTTGTGGAATTGGTTTAACATAACAAATTGGCTGTGGTATATAAAATTAT
TCATAATGATAGTAGGAGGCTTGGTAGGTTTAAGAATAGTTTTTGCTGTACTTTCTATAGTGAATAGAGT
TAGGCAGGGATATTCACCATTATCGTTTCAGACCCACCTCCCAACCCCGAGGGGACCCGACAGGCCCGAA
GGAATAGAAGAAGAAGGTGGAGAGAGAGACAGAGACAGATCCATTCGATTAGTGAACGGATCTCGACGGT
ATCGCCAAATGGCAGTATTCATCCACAATTTTAAAAGAAAAGGGGGGATTGGGGGGTACAGTGCAGGGGA
AAGAATAGTAGACATAATAGCAACAGACATACAAACTAAAGAATTACAAAAACAAATTACAAAAATTCAA
AATTTTCGGGTTTATTACAGGGACAGCAGAGATCCAGTTTGGATCGATAAGCTTGATATCGAATTCCTGC
AGCCCCGATAAAATAAAAGATTTTATTTAGTCTCCAGAAAAAGGGGGGAATGAAAGACCCCACCTGTAGG
TTTGGCAAGCTAGCTGCA
